>Addgene plasmid #54798 | mAzami Green-N1 (mAG) | depositor partial sequence | sequence record 85199 | insert sequence
GCAGTACATCATGGCGTGATAGCGTTGACTCACGGGATTTCAGTCTCCACCCATGACGTCAATGGAGTTG
TTTGCACAAATCAACGGACTTCCAAAATGTCGTAACAACTCGCCCCATTGACGCAAATGGGCGGTAGGCG
TGTACGGTGGGAGGTCTATATAAGCAGAGCTGGTTTAGTGAACCGTCAGATCCGCTAGCGCTACCGGACT
CAGATCTCGAGCTCAAGCTTCGAATTCTGCAGTCGACGGTACCGCGGGCCCGGGATCCACCGGTCGCCAC
CATGGTGAGCGTGATCAAGCCCGAGATGAAGATCAAGCTGTGCATGAGGGGCACCGTGAACGGCCACAAC
TTCGTGATCGAGGGCGAGGGCAAGGGCAACCCCTACGAGGGCACCCAGATCCTGGACCTGAACGTGACCG
AGGGCGCCCCCCTGCCCTTCGCCTACGACATCCTGACCACCGTGTTCCAGTACGGCAACAGGGCCTTCAC
CAAGTACCCCGCCGACATCCAGGACTACTTCAAGCAGACCTTCCCCGAGGGCTACCACTGGGAGAGGAGC
ATGACCTACGAGGACCAGGGCATCTGCACCGCCACCAGCAACATCAGCATGAGGGGCGACTGCTTCTTCT
ACGACATCAGGTTCGACGGCACCAACTTCCCCCCCAACGGCCCCGTGATGCAGAAGAAGACCCTGAAGTG
GGAGCCCAGCACCGAGAAGATGTACGTGGAGGACGGCGTGCTGAAGGGCGACGTGAACATGAGGCTGCTG
CTGGAGGGCGGCGGCCACTACAGGTGCGACTTCAAGACCACCTACAAGGCCAAGAAGGAGGTGAGGCTGC
CCGACGCCCACAAGATCGACCACAGGATCGAGATCCTGAAGCACGACAAGGACTACAACAAGGTGAAGCT
GTACGAGAACGCCGTGGCCAGGTACTCCATGCTGCCCAGCCAGGCCAAGTAAGCGGCCGCGACTCTAGAT
CATAATCAGCCATACCACATTTGTAGAGGTTTTACTTGCTTTAAAAACCTCCCACACCTCCCCCTGAACC
TGAAACATAAAATGAATGCAATTGTTGTTGTTAACTTGTTTATTGCAGCTTATAATGGTTACAAATAAAG
CAATAGCATCACAATTTCACAATAAGCATTTTTTCACTGCATTCTAGTTGTGGTTTG
