>Addgene plasmid #54798 | mAzami Green-N1 (mAG) | addgene partial sequence | sequence record 89844 | CMV-F 5'-CGCAAATGGGCGGTAGGCGTG-3'
GTGAACCGTCAGATCCGCTAGCGCTACCGGACTCAGATCTCGAGCTCAAGCTTCGAATTCTGCAGTCGAC
GGTACCGCGGGCCCGGGATCCACCGGTCGCCACCATGGTGAGCGTGATCAAGCCCGAGATGAAGATCAAG
CTGTGCATGAGGGGCACCGTGAACGGCCACAACTTCGTGATCGAGGGCGAGGGCAAGGGCAACCCCTACG
AGGGCACCCAGATCCTGGACCTGAACGTGACCGAGGGCGCCCCCCTGCCCTTCGCCTACGACATCCTGAC
CACCGTGTTCCAGTACGGCAACAGGGCCTTCACCAAGTACCCCGCCGACATCCAGGACTACTTCAAGCAG
ACCTTCCCCGAGGGCTACCACTGGGAGAGGAGCATGACCTACGAGGACCAGGGCATCTGCACCGCCACCA
GCAACATCAGCATGAGGGGCGACTGCTTCTTCTACGACATCAGGTTCGACGGCACCAACTTCCCCCCCAA
CGGCCCCGTGATGCAGAAGAAGACCCTGAAGTGGGAGCCCAGCACCGAGAAGATGTACGTGGAGGACGGC
GTGCTGAAGGGCGACGTGAACATGAGGCTGCTGCTGGAGGGCGGCGGCCACTACAGGTGCGACTTCAAGA
CCACCTACAAGGCCAAGAAGGAGGTGAGGCTGCCCGACGCCCACAAGATCGACCACAGGATCGAGATCCT
GAAGCACGACAAGGACTACAACAAGGTGAAGCTGTACGAGAACGCCGTGGCCAGGTACTCCATGCTGCCC
AGCCAGGCCAAGTAAGCGGCCGCGACTCTAGATCATAATCAGCCATACCACATTTGTAGAGGTTTTACTT
GCTTTAAA
