[The description below was written by a language model from this plasmid's Addgene catalogue record.]
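Description:
mAzami Green-N1 (mAG) is an empty mammalian expression backbone of about 4.75 kb, designed for building fluorescent fusion proteins. It carries no insert of its own. Instead, it supplies the coding sequence for mAzami Green, a monomeric green-emitting fluorescent protein engineered from a Galaxeidae coral protein, with recorded excitation and emission maxima of 492 nm and 505 nm. In the "N1" arrangement, a gene of interest is cloned upstream of and in frame with the fluorescent protein, so mAzami Green ends up at the C terminus of the resulting fusion. This matches the record's description of the tag as C-terminal on the backbone.

The plasmid is propagated in E. coli as a high-copy vector under kanamycin selection. In mammalian cells, the neomycin resistance marker allows G418 selection of stably transfected cells. The record includes no feature table and does not name the promoter driving the fusion, the origin of replication, the polyadenylation signals or the cloning-site composition, so these elements cannot be confirmed here. A portion of the plasmid is noted as deriving from an earlier mAzami Green construct.

Typical use is to tag a protein of interest at its C terminus for live-cell or fixed-cell fluorescence imaging of localization and dynamics. A monomeric fluorescent protein is helpful here because it reduces oligomerization artefacts in the fusion partner. Without an insert, the vector can presumably also express mAzami Green alone as a control or transfection marker, although the record does not state this use.
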