Addgene plasmid #54798: mAzami Green-N1 (mAG)
Purpose: (Empty Backbone) Localization: N1 Cloning Vector, Excitation: 492, Emission: 505
Depositing lab: Michael Davidson & Atsushi Miyawaki. Depositing organization: Florida State University, Tallahassee. Publication: A green-emitting fluorescent protein from Galaxeidae coral and its monomeric version for use in fluorescent labeling. Karasawa S, Araki T, Yamamoto-Hino M, Miyawaki A. J Biol Chem. 2003 Sep 5. 278(36):34167-71. 10.1074/jbc.M304063200 PubMed 12819206.
Backbone
  Vector backbone: mAzami Green
  Backbone size (bp): 4750
  Vector type: Mammalian Expression
  Selectable markers: Neomycin (select with G418)
  Tag / fusion protein: mAzami Green (C terminal on backbone)
Growth in bacteria
  Bacterial resistance: Kanamycin, 50 μg/mL
  Growth temperature: 37°C
  Growth strain: DH5alpha
  Copy number: High Copy
Gene/Insert
  Gene/Insert name: None
  Tag / fusion protein: mAzami Green (C terminal on backbone)
Resource information
  A portion of this plasmid was derived from a plasmid made by: A. Miyawaki, PMID 54797
Terms and licenses: Academic/Nonprofit Terms; Industry Terms: Not Available to Industry
Depositor comments: . Excitation = 492; Emission = 505
How to cite: mAzami Green-N1 (mAG) was a gift from Michael Davidson & Atsushi Miyawaki (Addgene plasmid # 54798 ; http://n2t.net/addgene:54798 ; RRID:Addgene_54798)
